>Addgene plasmid #246342 | LentiX_(203-bp-DIAL-YB_TATA)-mGL-BGH_pKG2945 | addgene full sequence | sequence record 495599 | Addgene NGS Result
TTGAGATCCTTTTTTTCTGCGCGTAATCTGCTGCTTGCAAACAAAAAAACCACCGCTACCAGCGGTGGTT
TGTTTGCCGGATCAAGAGCTACCAACTCTTTTTCCGAAGGTAACTGGCTTCAGCAGAGCGCAGATACCAA
ATACTGTTCTTCTAGTGTAGCCGTAGTTAGGCCACCACTTCAAGAACTCTGTAGCACCGCCTACATACCT
CGCTCTGCTAATCCTGTTACCAGTGGCTGCTGCCAGTGGCGATAAGTCGTGTCTTACCGGGTTGGACTCA
AGACGATAGTTACCGGATAAGGCGCAGCGGTCGGGCTGAACGGGGGGTTCGTGCACACAGCCCAGCTTGG
AGCGAACGACCTACACCGAACTGAGATACCTACAGCGTGAGCTATGAGAAAGCGCCACGCTTCCCGAAGG
GAGAAAGGCGGACAGGTATCCGGTAAGCGGCAGGGTCGGAACAGGAGAGCGCACGAGGGAGCTTCCAGGG
GGAAACGCCTGGTATCTTTATAGTCCTGTCGGGTTTCGCCACCTCTGACTTGAGCGTCGATTTTTGTGAT
GCTCGTCAGGGGGGCGGAGCCTATGGAAAAACGCCAGCAACGCGGCCTTTTTACGGTTCCTGGCCTTTTG
CTGGCCTTTTGCTCACATGTTCTTTCCTGCGTTATCCCCTGATTCTGTGGATAACCGTATTACCGCCTTT
GAGTGAGCTGATACCGCTCGCCGCAGCCGAACGACCGAGCGCAGCGAGTCAGTGAGCGAGGAAGCGGAAG
AGCGCCCAATACGCAAACCGCCTCTCCCCGCGCGTTGGCCGATTCATTAATGCAGCTGGCACGACAGGTT
TCCCGACTGGAAAGCGGGCAGTGAGCGCAACGCAATTAATGTGAGTTAGCTCACTCATTAGGCACCCCAG
GCTTTACACTTTATGCTTCCGGCTCGTATGTTGTGTGGAATTGTGAGCGGATAACAATTTCACACAGGAA
ACAGCTATGACCATGATTACGCCAAGCGCGCAATTAACCCTCACTAAAGGGAACAAAAGCTGGAGCTGCA
AGCTTAATGTAGTCTTATGCAATACTCTTGTAGTCTTGCAACATGGTAACGATGAGTTAGCAACATGCCT
TACAAGGAGAGAAAAAGCACCGTGCATGCCGATTGGTGGAAGTAAGGTGGTACGATCGTGCCTTATTAGG
AAGGCAACAGACGGGTCTGACATGGATTGGACGAACCACTGAATTGCCGCATTGCAGAGATATTGTATTT
AAGTGCCTAGCTCGATACATAAACGGGTCTCTCTGGTTAGACCAGATCTGAGCCTGGGAGCTCTCTGGCT
AACTAGGGAACCCACTGCTTAAGCCTCAATAAAGCTTGCCTTGAGTGCTTCAAGTAGTGTGTGCCCGTCT
GTTGTGTGACTCTGGTAACTAGAGATCCCTCAGACCCTTTTAGTCAGTGTGGAAAATCTCTAGCAGTGGC
GCCCGAACAGGGACTTGAAAGCGAAAGGGAAACCAGAGGAGCTCTCTCGACGCAGGACTCGGCTTGCTGA
AGCGCGCACGGCAAGAGGCGAGGGGCGGCGACTGGTGAGTACGCCAAAAATTTTGACTAGCGGAGGCTAG
AAGGAGAGAGATGGGTGCGAGAGCGTCAGTATTAAGCGGGGGAGAATTAGATCGCGATGGGAAAAAATTC
GGTTAAGGCCAGGGGGAAAGAAAAAATATAAATTAAAACATATAGTATGGGCAAGCAGGGAGCTAGAACG
ATTCGCAGTTAATCCTGGCCTGTTAGAAACATCAGAAGGCTGTAGACAAATACTGGGACAGCTACAACCA
TCCCTTCAGACAGGATCAGAAGAACTTAGATCATTATATAATACAGTAGCAACCCTCTATTGTGTGCATC
AAAGGATAGAGATAAAAGACACCAAGGAAGCTTTAGACAAGATAGAGGAAGAGCAAAACAAAAGTAAGAC
CACCGCACAGCAAGCGGCCGCTGATCTTCAGACCTGGAGGAGGAGATATGAGGGACAATTGGAGAAGTGA
ATTATATAAATATAAAGTAGTAAAAATTGAACCATTAGGAGTAGCACCCACCAAGGCAAAGAGAAGAGTG
GTGCAGAGAGAAAAAAGAGCAGTGGGAATAGGAGCTTTGTTCCTTGGGTTCTTGGGAGCAGCAGGAAGCA
CTATGGGCGCAGCGTCAATGACGCTGACGGTACAGGCCAGACAATTATTGTCTGGTATAGTGCAGCAGCA
GAACAATTTGCTGAGGGCTATTGAGGCGCAACAGCATCTGTTGCAACTCACAGTCTGGGGCATCAAGCAG
CTCCAGGCAAGAATCCTGGCTGTGGAAAGATACCTAAAGGATCAACAGCTCCTGGGGATTTGGGGTTGCT
CTGGAAAACTCATTTGCACCACTGCTGTGCCTTGGAATGCTAGTTGGAGTAATAAATCTCTGGAACAGAT
TTGGAATCACACGACCTGGATGGAGTGGGACAGAGAAATTAACAATTACACAAGCTTAATACACTCCTTA
ATTGAAGAATCGCAAAACCAGCAAGAAAAGAATGAACAAGAATTATTGGAATTAGATAAATGGGCAAGTT
TGTGGAATTGGTTTAACATAACAAATTGGCTGTGGTATATAAAATTATTCATAATGATAGTAGGAGGCTT
GGTAGGTTTAAGAATAGTTTTTGCTGTACTTTCTATAGTGAATAGAGTTAGGCAGGGATATTCACCATTA
TCGTTTCAGACCCACCTCCCAACCCCGAGGGGACCCGACAGGCCCGAAGGAATAGAAGAAGAAGGTGGAG
AGAGAGACAGAGACAGATCCATTCGATTAGTGAACGGATCTCGACGGTATCGGTTAACTTTTAAAAGAAA
AGGGGGGATTGGGGGGTACAGTGCAGGGGAAAGAATAGTAGACATAATAGCAACAGACATACAAACTAAA
GAATTACAAAAACAAATTACAAAATTCAAAATTTTATCGTCCAGTGTGGTGGCTACTTACTCGGATCGGG
AGATCTGAATTGGAGTGAGGACGTGTAGAGTGAGGACGTGCGGAGTGAGGACGTGTAGAGTGAGGACGTG
CGGAGTGAGGACGTGTAGAGTGAGGACGTGCCCTCCTCTGGATCAAATCCGAATAACTTCGTATAGCATA
CATTATACGAAGTTATCTCGAGTCGCTCGGTACGATTTAAATTGAATTCTGCAGTCGACGGTACCGCGGG
CCCGGGACTTTGTACAAAAAAGCAGGCTCCACCATGGGAACCAATTCAGTCGACTGGATCCGGTACCTCC
TACAGCTCCTGGGCAACGTGCTGGTTATTGTGCTGTCTCATCATTTTGGCAAAGAATTGATTAATTCGAG
CGAACGCGTATAACTTCGTATAGCATACATTATACGAAGTTATCGGATTTGATCTGATCAAGCAACTCTA
GAGGGTATATAATGGGGGCCACTAGTCTACTACCAGAGCTCATCGCTAGCAATGAGCCACCATGGTGAGC
AAGGGCGAGGAGCTGTTCACCGGGGTGGTGCCCATCCTGGTCGAGCTGGACGGCGACGTAAACGGCCACA
AGTTCAGCGTCCGCGGCGAGGGCGAGGGCGATGCCACCAACGGCAAGCTGACCCTGAAGTTCATCTGCAC
CACCGGCAAGCTGCCCGTGCCCTGGCCCACCCTCGTGACCACCTTAGGCTACGGCGTGGCCTGCTTCGCC
CGCTACCCCGACCACATGAAGCAGCACGACTTCTTCAAGTCCGCCATGCCCGAAGGCTACGTCCAGGAGC
GCACCATCTCTTTCAAGGACGACGGTACCTACAAGACCCGCGCCGAGGTGAAGTTCGAGGGCGACACCCT
GGTGAACCGCATCGTGCTGAAGGGCATCGACTTCAAGGAGGACGGCAACATCCTGGGGCACAAGCTGGAG
TACAACTTCAACAGCCACAAGGTCTATATCACGGCCGACAAGCAGAAGAACGGCATCAAGGCTAACTTCA
AGACCCGCCACAACGTTGAGGACGGCGGCGTGCAGCTCGCCGACCACTACCAGCAGAACACCCCCATCGG
CGACGGCCCCGTGCTGCTGCCCGACAACCACTACCTGAGCCATCAGTCCAAACTGAGCAAAGACCCCAAC
GAGAAGCGCGATCACATGGTCCTGAAGGAGAGGGTGACCGCCGCCGGGATTACACATGACATGGACGAGC
TGTACAAGTAACAACGTTGCACCTGTGCCTTCTAGTTGCCAGCCATCTGTTGTTTGCCCCTCCCCCGTGC
CTTCCTTGACCCTGGAAGGTGCCACTCCCACTGTCCTTTCCTAATAAAATGAGGAAATTGCATCGCATTG
TCTGAGTAGGTGTCATTCTATTCTGGGGGGTGGGGTGGGGCAGGACAGCAAGGGGGAGGATTGGGAAGAC
AATAGCAGGCATGCTGGGGATGCGGTGGGCTCTATGGCGCTCGCTGATATAGGGCCCGGTACCTTTAAGA
CCAATGACTTACAAGGCAGCTGTAGATCTTAGCCACTTTTTAAAAGAAAAGGGGGGACTGGAAGGGCTAG
CTCACTCCCAACGAAGACAAGATCTGCTTTTTGCTTGTACTGGGTCTCTCTGGTTAGACCAGATCTGAGC
CTGGGAGCTCTCTGGCTAACTAGGGAACCCACTGCTTAAGCCTCAATAAAGCTTGCCTTGAGTGCTTCAA
GTAGTGTGTGCCCGTCTGTTGTGTGACTCTGGTAACTAGAGATCCCTCAGACCCTTTTAGTCAGTGTGGA
AAATCTCTAGCAGTAGTAGTTCATGTCATCTTATTATTCAGTATTTATAACTTGCAAAGAAATGAATATC
AGAGAGTGAGAGGAACTTGTTTATTGCAGCTTATAATGGTTACAAATAAAGCAATAGCATCACAAATTTC
ACAAATAAAGCATTTTTTTCACTGCATTCTAGTTGTGGTTTGTCCAAACTCATCAATGTATCTTATCATG
TCTGGCTCTAGCTATCCCGCCCCTAACTCCGCCCATCCCGCCCCTAACTCCGCCCAGTTCCGCCCATTCT
CCGCCCCATGGCTGACTAATTTTTTTTATTTATGCAGAGGCCGAGGCCGCCTCGGCCTCTGAGCTATTCC
AGAAGTAGTGAGGAGGCTTTTTTGGAGGCCTAGGGACGTACCCAATTCGCCCTATAGTGAGTCGTATTAC
GCGCGCTCACTGGCCGTCGTTTTACAACGTCGTGACTGGGAAAACCCTGGCGTTACCCAACTTAATCGCC
TTGCAGCACATCCCCCTTTCGCCAGCTGGCGTAATAGCGAAGAGGCCCGCACCGATCGCCCTTCCCAACA
GTTGCGCAGCCTGAATGGCGAATGGG
[124 nt withheld, positions 5347-5470]
C
[91 nt withheld, positions 5472-5562]
A
[49 nt withheld, positions 5564-5612]
CCTTTGACGTTGGAGTCCACGTTCTTT
[37 nt withheld, positions 5640-5676]
ACCCTATCTCGGTCTATTCTTTTGATTTATAAGGGATTTTGCCGATTTCGGCCTATTGGTTAAAAAATGA
GCTGATTTAACAAAAATTTAACGCGAATTTTAACAAAATATTAACGCTTACAATTTAGGTGGCACTTTTC
GGGGAAATGTGCGCGGAACCCCTATTTGTTTATTTTTCTAAATACATTCAAATATGTATCCGCTCATGAG
ACAATAACCCTGATAAATGCTTCAATAATATTGAAAAAGGAAGAGTATGAGTATTCAACATTTCCGTGTC
GCCCTTATTCCCTTTTTTGCGGCATTTTGCCTTCCTGTTTTTGCTCACCCAGAAACGCTGGTGAAAGTAA
AAGATGCTGAAGATCAGTTGGGTGCACGAGTGGGTTACATCGAACTGGATCTCAACAGCGGTAAGATCCT
TGAGAGTTTTCGCCCCGAAGAACGTTTTCCAATGATGAGCACTTTTAAAGTTCTGCTATGTGGCGCGGTA
TTATCCCGTATTGACGCCGGGCAAGAGCAACTCGGTCGCCGCATACACTATTCTCAGAATGACTTGGTTG
AGTACTCACCAGTCACAGAAAAGCATCTTACGGATGGCATGACAGTAAGAGAATTATGCAGTGCTGCCAT
AACCATGAGTGATAACACTGCGGCCAACTTACTTCTGACAACGATCGGAGGACCGAAGGAGCTAACCGCT
TTTTTGCACAACATGGGGGATCATGTAACTCGCCTTGATCGTTGGGAACCGGAGCTGAATGAAGCCATAC
CAAACGACGAGCGTGACACCACGATGCCTGTAGCAATGGCAACAACGTTGCGCAAACTATTAACTGGCGA
ACTACTTACTCTAGCTTCCCGGCAACAATTAATAGACTGGATGGAGGCGGATAAAGTTGCAGGACCACTT
CTGCGCTCGGCCCTTCCGGCTGGCTGGTTTATTGCTGATAAATCTGGAGCCGGTGAGCGTGGGTCTCGCG
GTATCATTGCAGCACTGGGGCCAGATGGTAAGCCCTCCCGTATCGTAGTTATCTACACGACGGGGAGTCA
GGCAACTATGGATGAACGAAATAGACAGATCGCTGAGATAGGTGCCTCACTGATTAAGCATTGGTAACTG
TCAGACCAAGTTTACTCATATATACTTTAGATTGATTTAAAACTTCATTTTTAATTTAAAAGGATCTAGG
TGAAGATCCTTTTTGATAATCTCATGACCAAAATCCCTTAACGTGAGTTTTCGTTCCACTGAGCGTCAGA
CCCCGTAGAAAAGATCAAAGGATCTTC
Features (pLannotate 1.2.2; 29 found; start..end, strand, type, name):
      1..589     +  rep_origin     ori: high-copy-number ColE1/pMB1/pBR322/pUC origin of replication
    772..864     +  CDS            lacI (fragment): lac repressor; lacI; The lac repressor binds to the lac operator to inhibit transcription in E. coli. This inhibition can be relieved by adding lactose or isopropyl-β-D-thiogalactopyranoside (IPTG).
    877..898     +  protein_bind   CAP binding site: CAP binding activates transcription in the presence of cAMP. E. coli catabolite activator protein
    913..943     +  promoter       lac promoter: promoter for the E. coli lac operon
    951..967     +  protein_bind   lac operator: The lac repressor binds to the lac operator to inhibit transcription in E. coli. This inhibition can be relieved by adding lactose or isopropyl-β-D-thiogalactopyranoside (IPTG). lac repressor encoded by lacI
   1012..1030    +  promoter       T3 promoter: promoter for bacteriophage T3 RNA polymerase
   1058..1284    +  promoter       RSV promoter: Rous sarcoma virus enhancer/promoter
   1285..1465    +  LTR            5' LTR (truncated): truncated 5' long terminal repeat (LTR) from HIV-1
   1512..1637    +  misc_feature   HIV-1 Ψ: packaging signal of human immunodeficiency virus type 1
   1621..1984    +  CDS            HIV-1 gag (fragment): gag protein from human immunodeficiency virus 1; gag
   2130..2363    +  misc_feature   RRE: The Rev response element (RRE) of HIV-1 allows for Rev-dependent mRNA export from the nucleus to the cytoplasm.
   2740..2840    +  CDS            Rev (fragment): human immunodeficiency virus 1 (HIV-1) Rev protein; rev; enhances nuclear export of unspliced and incompletely spliced viral mRNAs
   2859..2975    +  misc_feature   cPPT/CTS: central polypurine tract and central termination sequence of HIV-1
   3133..3166    +  protein_bind   loxP: Cre-mediated recombination occurs in the 8-bp core sequence (GCATACAT). Cre recombinase
   3194..3227    +  misc_feature   MCS (fragment): multiple cloning site
   3229..3248    +  protein_bind   attB1 (fragment): mutant version of attB; recombination site for the Gateway® BP reaction BP Clonase™
   3370..3403    +  protein_bind   loxP: Cre-mediated recombination occurs in the 8-bp core sequence (GCATACAT). Cre recombinase
   3429..3445    +  promoter       minP (fragment): minimal TATA-box promoter with low basal activity
   3492..4211    +  CDS            mGreenLantern: monomeric GFP derivative that displays exceptionally high brightness in cells (Campbell et al., 2020)
   4223..4447    +  polyA_signal   bGH poly(A) signal: bovine growth hormone polyadenylation signal
   4469..4606    +  CDS            nef (fragment): NEF_HV1LA - Experimental evidence at protein level: Swiss-Prot protein existence level 1. Extracellular Nef protein targets CD4(+) T-lymphocytes for apoptosis by interacting with CXCR4 surface receptors. From Human immunodeficiency virus type 1 group M subtype B (isolate Lai) (HIV-1).
   4592..4772    +  LTR            5' LTR (truncated): truncated 5' long terminal repeat (LTR) from HIV-1
   4844..4965    +  polyA_signal   SV40 poly(A) signal: SV40 polyadenylation signal
   5005..5140    +  rep_origin     SV40 ori: SV40 origin of replication
   5161..5179    -  promoter       T7 promoter: promoter for bacteriophage T7 RNA polymerase
   5187..5342    +  CDS            lacZα (fragment): LacZα fragment of β-galactosidase; lacZ fragment
   5347..5775    +  rep_origin     f1 ori (sequence partly withheld): f1 bacteriophage origin of replication; arrow indicates direction of (+) strand synthesis
   5828..5932    +  promoter       AmpR promoter: bla
   5933..6793    +  CDS            AmpR: β-lactamase; bla; confers resistance to ampicillin, carbenicillin, and related antibiotics
