[The description below was written by a language model from this plasmid's Addgene catalogue record and pLannotate feature annotations shown in this document.]
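Description:
LentiX_(203-bp-DIAL-YB_TATA)-mGL-BGH_pKG2945 is a third-generation-style HIV-1 lentiviral transfer plasmid built on the pLentiX1 backbone by Golden Gate assembly, carrying a synthetic, recombinase-editable reporter promoter. It is maintained in E. coli through a high-copy ColE1/pUC-type origin and selected with ampicillin via the β-lactamase gene. An f1 origin, an SV40 origin and remnants of lac/lacZα cloning sequences flanked by T3 and T7 promoters are also present in the backbone. Viral genomic RNA is transcribed from an RSV promoter fused to a truncated 5' LTR, followed by the Ψ packaging signal with a gag fragment, the RRE for Rev-dependent nuclear export, and the cPPT/CTS. A second truncated LTR and an SV40 polyadenylation signal close the transfer cassette.

The payload is the DIAL reporter. Two directly oriented loxP sites bracket a spacer (203 bp according to the construct name) lying just upstream of a minimal TATA-box promoter, named YB_TATA, which drives mGreenLantern, a bright monomeric GFP derivative, followed by a bGH polyadenylation signal. According to the stated purpose, mGreenLantern is expressed only in the presence of the synthetic zinc-finger activator ZFa. The ZFa binding sites themselves are not annotated in the feature table, so their position relative to the loxP sites is not recorded. Cre recombinase excises the floxed spacer, editing the promoter architecture and thereby changing reporter output. The construct is used for lentiviral delivery of a transgene whose expression level can be shifted by promoter editing in synthetic biology applications.
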