Addgene plasmid #246342: LentiX_(203-bp-DIAL-YB_TATA)-mGL-BGH_pKG2945
Purpose: 203-bp DIAL Reporter Lentivirus expressing mGreenLantern in the presence of ZFa and editable by Cre recombinase
Depositing lab: Kate Galloway. Depositing organization: Massachusetts Institute of Technology. Publication: Programmable promoter editing for precise control of transgene expression. Kabaria SR, Bae Y, Ehmann ME, Lende-Dorn BA, Beitz AM, Peterman EL, Love KS, Ploessl DS, Galloway KE. Nat Biotechnol. 2025 Oct 13. doi: 10.1038/s41587-025-02854-y. PubMed 41083901.
Backbone
  Vector backbone: pLentiX1
  Backbone manufacturer: Addgene #17297
  Vector type: Lentiviral, Synthetic Biology
Growth in bacteria
  Bacterial resistance: Ampicillin, 100 μg/mL
  Growth temperature: 30°C
  Growth strain: NEB Stable
  Copy number: High Copy
Gene/Insert
  Gene/Insert name: mGreenLantern
  Species: Aequorea victoria
  Cloning method: Golden Gate
Terms and licenses: Academic/Nonprofit Terms; Industry Terms: Not Available to Industry
Depositor comments: Please visit https://doi.org/10.1101/2024.06.19.599813 for bioRxiv preprint.
How to cite: LentiX_(203-bp-DIAL-YB_TATA)-mGL-BGH_pKG2945 was a gift from Kate Galloway (Addgene plasmid # 246342 ; http://n2t.net/addgene:246342 ; RRID:Addgene_246342)
