>Addgene plasmid #246342 | LentiX_(203-bp-DIAL-YB_TATA)-mGL-BGH_pKG2945 | depositor partial sequence | sequence record 484349 | Promoter (203-bp-DIAL-YB_TATA)
AGATCTGAATTGGAGTGAGGACGTGTAGAGTGAGGACGTGCGGAGTGAGGACGTGTAGAGTGAGGACGTG
CGGAGTGAGGACGTGTAGAGTGAGGACGTGCCCTCCTCTGGATCAAATCCGAATAACTTCGTATAGCATA
CATTATACGAAGTTATCTCGAGTCGCTCGGTACGATTTAAATTGAATTCTGCAGTCGACGGTACCGCGGG
CCCGGGACTTTGTACAAAAAAGCAGGCTCCACCATGGGAACCAATTCAGTCGACTGGATCCGGTACCTCC
TACAGCTCCTGGGCAACGTGCTGGTTATTGTGCTGTCTCATCATTTTGGCAAAGAATTGATTAATTCGAG
CGAACGCGTATAACTTCGTATAGCATACATTATACGAAGTTATCGGATTTGATCTGATCAAGCAACTCTA
GAGGGTATATAATGGGGGCCACTAGTCTACTACCAGAGCTCATCGCTAGC
